Addgene plasmid #37843: Hsp68-LacZ-Gateway
Purpose: (Empty Backbone)
Depositing lab: Nadav Ahituv. Depositing organization: Lawrence Berkeley National Laboratory. Publication: In vivo enhancer analysis of human conserved non-coding sequences. Pennacchio LA, Ahituv N, Moses AM, Prabhakar S, Nobrega MA, Shoukry M, Minovitsky S, Dubchak I, Holt A, Lewis KD, Plajzer-Frick I, Akiyama J, De Val S, Afzal V, Black BL, Couronne O, Eisen MB, Visel A, Rubin EM. Nature. 2006 Nov 23;444(7118):499-502. Epub 2006 Nov 5. 10.1038/nature05295 PubMed 17086198.
Backbone
  Vector backbone: NA
  Vector type: Mouse Targeting
  Promoter: Mouse Hsp68 minimal promoter
Growth in bacteria
  Bacterial resistance: Chloramphenicol and Ampicillin, 25 & 100 μg/mL
  Growth temperature: 37°C
  Growth strain: ccdB Survival
  Copy number: High Copy
Gene/Insert
  Cloning method: Gateway Cloning
  Sequencing primers: 5′ TGTGAGCGGATAACAATTTCAC; 3′ CTCAGTTTGGATGTTCCTGGAG
Resource information
  A portion of this plasmid was derived from a plasmid made by: Janet Rossant
Terms and licenses: Academic/Nonprofit Terms; Industry Terms: Not Available to Industry
How to cite: Hsp68-LacZ-Gateway was a gift from Nadav Ahituv (Addgene plasmid # 37843 ; http://n2t.net/addgene:37843 ; RRID:Addgene_37843)
