[The description below was written by a language model from this plasmid's Addgene catalogue record and the feature table of its GenBank file.]
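Description:
Hsp68-LacZ-Gateway is an 8.9 kb empty Gateway destination vector for testing candidate enhancers in transgenic mice, catalogued as a mouse targeting vector. The repository lists no named backbone, but the annotated elements (T3 and T7 promoters, KS/SK and M13 primer sites, lac promoter/operator, f1 ori) are typical of a pBluescript-type phagemid. It replicates in E. coli from a high-copy ColE1/pUC origin and carries AmpR on the backbone. A chloramphenicol acetyltransferase gene lies within the Gateway cassette, so the unrecombined vector is selected on both antibiotics. Because the cassette also encodes the gyrase toxin CcdB, the empty plasmid must be maintained in a ccdB-tolerant strain.

The reporter unit is a full-length lacZ (beta-galactosidase) coding sequence followed by an SV40 polyadenylation signal. According to the catalogue entry it is driven by the mouse Hsp68 minimal promoter. That promoter is not annotated in the feature table, though an unannotated stretch between the start of lacZ and attR2 is where it would be expected to lie. Upstream of it sits the attR1–CmR–ccdB–attR2 cassette. An LR Clonase reaction with an entry clone replaces this cassette with the sequence of interest, placing the test element directly next to the minimal promoter, and loss of ccdB provides counter-selection for recombinants in standard strains. A minimal promoter gives little expression on its own, so beta-galactosidase staining reports the activity of the inserted element. This fits the associated publication on in vivo analysis of human conserved non-coding sequences. A second, 784 bp partial record covers only a region around attR2 and adds no further features.
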