LOCUS       Exported 8898 bp ds-DNA circular SYN 12-MAY-2021
DEFINITION  synthetic circular DNA
ACCESSION   .
VERSION     .
KEYWORDS    Hsp68-LacZ-Gateway
SOURCE      synthetic DNA construct
  ORGANISM  synthetic DNA construct
REFERENCE   1 (bases 1 to 8898)
  AUTHORS   Pennacchio LA, Ahituv N, Moses AM, Prabhakar S, Nobrega MA, Shoukry
            M, Minovitsky S, Dubchak I, Holt A, Lewis KD, Plajzer-Frick I,
            Akiyama J, De Val S, Afzal V, Black BL, Couronne O, Eisen MB, Visel
            A, Rubin EM
  TITLE     In vivo enhancer analysis of human conserved non-coding sequences.
  JOURNAL   Nature. 2006 Nov 23;444(7118):499-502. Epub 2006 Nov 5.
  PUBMED    17086198
REFERENCE   2 (bases 1 to 8898)
  AUTHORS   .
  TITLE     Direct Submission
  JOURNAL   Exported May 12, 2021 from SnapGene Server 1.1.58
            http://www.snapgene.com
FEATURES             Location/Qualifiers
     source          1..8898
                     /organism="synthetic DNA construct"
                     /mol_type="other DNA"
     CDS             complement(77..382)
                     /codon_start=1
                     /gene="ccdB"
                     /product="CcdB, a bacterial toxin that poisons DNA gyrase"
                     /label=ccdB
                     /note="Plasmids containing the ccdB gene cannot be
                     propagated in standard E. coli strains."
                     /translation="MQFKVYTYKRESRYRLFVDVQSDIIDTPGRRMVIPLASARLLSDK
                     VSRELYPVVHIGDESWRMMTTDMASVPVSVIGEEVADLSHRENDIKNAINLMFWGI"
     primer_bind     complement(179..198)
                     /label=ccdB-fwd
                     /note="ccdB gene, forward primer"
     CDS             complement(724..1383)
                     /codon_start=1
                     /gene="cat"
                     /product="chloramphenicol acetyltransferase"
                     /label=CmR
                     /note="confers resistance to chloramphenicol"
                     /translation="MEKKITGYTTVDISQWHRKEHFEAFQSVAQCTYNQTVQLDITAFL
                     KTVKKNKHKFYPAFIHILARLMNAHPEFRMAMKDGELVIWDSVHPCYTVFHEQTETFSS
                     LWSEYHDDFRQFLHIYSQDVACYGENLAYFPKGFIENMFFVSANPWVSFTSFDLNVANM
                     DNFFAPVFTMGKYYTQGDKVLMPLAIQVHHAVCDGFHVGRMLNELQQYCDEWQGGA"
     primer_bind     1298..1317
                     /label=CAT-R
                     /note="Chloramphenicol resistance gene, reverse primer"
     promoter        complement(1437..1467)
                     /label=lac UV5 promoter
                     /note="E. coli lac promoter with an ""up"" mutation"
     protein_bind    complement(1492..1616)
                     /gene="mutant version of attR"
                     /label=attR1
                     /bound_moiety="LR Clonase(TM)"
                     /note="recombination site for the Gateway(R) LR reaction"
     primer_bind     complement(1641..1657)
                     /label=KS primer
                     /note="common sequencing primer, one of multiple similar
                     variants"
     primer_bind     complement(1642..1658)
                     /label=pBluescriptKS
                     /note="For pBluescript vector"
     promoter        complement(1686..1704)
                     /label=T3 promoter
                     /note="promoter for bacteriophage T3 RNA polymerase"
     primer_bind     complement(1725..1741)
                     /label=M13 rev
                     /note="common sequencing primer, one of multiple similar
                     variants"
     primer_bind     complement(1725..1741)
                     /label=M13 Reverse
                     /note="In lacZ gene. Also called M13-rev"
     primer_bind     complement(1738..1760)
                     /label=M13/pUC Reverse
                     /note="In lacZ gene"
     protein_bind    1749..1765
                     /label=lac operator
                     /bound_moiety="lac repressor encoded by lacI"
                     /note="The lac repressor binds to the lac operator to
                     inhibit transcription in E. coli. This inhibition can be
                     relieved by adding lactose or
                     isopropyl-beta-D-thiogalactopyranoside (IPTG)."
     promoter        complement(1773..1803)
                     /label=lac promoter
                     /note="promoter for the E. coli lac operon"
     protein_bind    1818..1839
                     /label=CAP binding site
                     /bound_moiety="E. coli catabolite activator protein"
                     /note="CAP binding activates transcription in the presence
                     of cAMP."
     primer_bind     complement(1956..1973)
                     /label=L4440
                     /note="L4440 vector, forward primer"
     rep_origin      complement(2127..2715)
                     /direction=LEFT
                     /label=ori
                     /note="high-copy-number ColE1/pMB1/pBR322/pUC origin of
                     replication"
     primer_bind     complement(2207..2226)
                     /label=pBR322ori-F
                     /note="pBR322 origin, forward primer"
     CDS             complement(2886..3746)
                     /codon_start=1
                     /gene="bla"
                     /product="beta-lactamase"
                     /label=AmpR
                     /note="confers resistance to ampicillin, carbenicillin, and
                     related antibiotics"
                     /translation="MSIQHFRVALIPFFAAFCLPVFAHPETLVKVKDAEDQLGARVGYI
                     ELDLNSGKILESFRPEERFPMMSTFKVLLCGAVLSRIDAGQEQLGRRIHYSQNDLVEYS
                     PVTEKHLTDGMTVRELCSAAITMSDNTAANLLLTTIGGPKELTAFLHNMGDHVTRLDRW
                     EPELNEAIPNDERDTTMPVAMATTLRKLLTGELLTLASRQQLIDWMEADKVAGPLLRSA
                     LPAGWFIADKSGAGERGSRGIIAALGPDGKPSRIVVIYTTGSQATMDERNRQIAEIGAS
                     LIKHW"
     primer_bind     3509..3528
                     /label=Amp-R
                     /note="Ampicillin resistance gene, reverse primer"
     promoter        complement(3747..3851)
                     /gene="bla"
                     /label=AmpR promoter
     rep_origin      3878..4333
                     /direction=RIGHT
                     /label=f1 ori
                     /note="f1 bacteriophage origin of replication; arrow
                     indicates direction of (+) strand synthesis"
     primer_bind     complement(3965..3984)
                     /label=F1ori-R
                     /note="F1 origin, reverse primer"
     primer_bind     4175..4196
                     /label=F1ori-F
                     /note="F1 origin, forward primer"
     primer_bind     4473..4490
                     /label=M13 Forward
                     /note="In lacZ gene. Also called M13-F20 or M13 (-21)
                     Forward"
     primer_bind     4474..4490
                     /label=M13 fwd
                     /note="common sequencing primer, one of multiple similar
                     variants"
     primer_bind     4497..4516
                     /label=T7
                     /note="T7 promoter, forward primer"
     promoter        4497..4515
                     /label=T7 promoter
                     /note="promoter for bacteriophage T7 RNA polymerase"
     primer_bind     4551..4567
                     /label=SK primer
                     /note="common sequencing primer, one of multiple similar
                     variants"
     primer_bind     4551..4567
                     /label=pBluescriptSK
                     /note="For pBluescript vector"
     polyA_signal    4564..4698
                     /label=SV40 poly(A) signal
                     /note="SV40 polyadenylation signal"
     primer_bind     complement(4588..4607)
                     /label=EBV-rev
                     /note="SV40 polyA terminator, reverse primer"
     primer_bind     4642..4661
                     /label=SV40pA-R
                     /note="SV40 polyA, reverse primer"
     CDS             complement(4846..7893)
                     /codon_start=1
                     /gene="lacZ"
                     /product="beta-galactosidase"
                     /label=lacZ
                     /translation="VVLQRRDWENPGVTQLNRLAAHPPFASWRNSEEARTDRPSQQLRS
                     LNGEWRFAWFPAPEAVPESWLECDLPEADTVVVPSNWQMHGYDAPIYTNVTYPITVNPP
                     FVPTENPTGCYSLTFNVDESWLQEGQTRIIFDGVNSAFHLWCNGRWVGYGQDSRLPSEF
                     DLSAFLRAGENRLAVMVLRWSDGSYLEDQDMWRMSGIFRDVSLLHKPTTQISDFHVATR
                     FNDDFSRAVLEAEVQMCGELRDYLRVTVSLWQGETQVASGTAPFGGEIIDERGGYADRV
                     TLRLNVENPKLWSAEIPNLYRAVVELHTADGTLIEAEACDVGFREVRIENGLLLLNGKP
                     LLIRGVNRHEHHPLHGQVMDEQTMVQDILLMKQNNFNAVRCSHYPNHPLWYTLCDRYGL
                     YVVDEANIETHGMVPMNRLTDDPRWLPAMSERVTRMVQRDRNHPSVIIWSLGNESGHGA
                     NHDALYRWIKSVDPSRPVQYEGGGADTTATDIICPMYARVDEDQPFPAVPKWSIKKWLS
                     LPGETRPLILCEYAHAMGNSLGGFAKYWQAFRQYPRLQGGFVWDWVDQSLIKYDENGNP
                     WSAYGGDFGDTPNDRQFCMNGLVFADRTPHPALTEAKHQQQFFQFRLSGQTIEVTSEYL
                     FRHSDNELLHWMVALDGKPLASGEVPLDVAPQGKQLIELPELPQPESAGQLWLTVRVVQ
                     PNATAWSEAGHISAWQQWRLAENLSVTLPAASHAIPHLTTSEMDFCIELGNKRWQFNRQ
                     SGFLSQMWIGDKKQLLTPLRDQFTRAPLDNDIGVSEATRIDPNAWVERWKAAGHYQAEA
                     ALLQCTADTLADAVLITTAHAWQHQGKTLFISRKTYRIDGSGQMAITVDVEVASDTPHP
                     ARIGLNCQLAQVAERVNWLGLGPQENYPDRLTAACFDRWDLPLSDMYTPYVFPSENGLR
                     CGTRELNYGPHQWRGDFQFNISRYSQQQLMETSHRHLLHAEEGTWLNIDGFHMGIGGDD
                     SWSPSVSAEFQLSAGRYHYQLVWCQK"
     protein_bind    8810..36
                     /gene="mutant version of attR"
                     /label=attR2
                     /bound_moiety="LR Clonase(TM)"
                     /note="recombination site for the Gateway(R) LR reaction"
ORIGIN
        1 ataatactgt aaaacacaac atatccagtc actatggtcg acctgcagac tggctgtgta
       61 taagggagcc tgacatttat attccccaga acatcaggtt aatggcgttt ttgatgtcat
      121 tttcgcggtg gctgagatca gccacttctt ccccgataac ggagaccggc acactggcca
      181 tatcggtggt catcatgcgc cagctttcat ccccgatatg caccaccggg taaagttcac
      241 gggagacttt atctgacagc agacgtgcac tggccagggg gatcaccatc cgtcgcccgg
      301 gcgtgtcaat aatatcactc tgtacatcca caaacagacg ataacggctc tctcttttat
      361 aggtgtaaac cttaaactgc atttcaccag cccctgttct cgtcagcaaa agagccgttc
      421 atttcaataa accgggcgac ctcagccatc ccttcctgat tttccgcttt ccagcgttcg
      481 gcacgcagac gacgggcttc attctgcatg gttgtgctta ccagaccgga gatattgaca
      541 tcatatatgc cttgagcaac tgatagctgt cgctgtcaac tgtcactgta atacgctgct
      601 tcatagcata cctctttttg acatacttcg ggtatacata tcagtatata ttcttatacc
      661 gcaaaaatca gcgcgcaaat acgcatactg ttatctggct tttagtaagc cggatccacg
      721 cgtttacgcc ccgccctgcc actcatcgca gtactgttgt aattcattaa gcattctgcc
      781 gacatggaag ccatcacaaa cggcatgatg aacctgaatc gccagcggca tcagcacctt
      841 gtcgccttgc gtataatatt tgcccatggt gaaaacgggg gcgaagaagt tgtccatatt
      901 ggccacgttt aaatcaaaac tggtgaaact cacccaggga ttggctgaga cgaaaaacat
      961 attctcaata aaccctttag ggaaataggc caggttttca ccgtaacacg ccacatcttg
     1021 cgaatatatg tgtagaaact gccggaaatc gtcgtggtat tcactccaga gcgatgaaaa
     1081 cgtttcagtt tgctcatgga aaacggtgta acaagggtga acactatccc atatcaccag
     1141 ctcaccgtct ttcattgcca tacggaattc cggatgagca ttcatcaggc gggcaagaat
     1201 gtgaataaag gccggataaa acttgtgctt atttttcttt acggtcttta aaaaggccgt
     1261 aatatccagc tgaacggtct ggttataggt acattgagca actgactgaa atgcctcaaa
     1321 atgttcttta cgatgccatt gggatatatc aacggtggta tatccagtga tttttttctc
     1381 cattttagct tccttagctc ctgaaaatct cgacggatcc taactcaaaa tccacacatt
     1441 atacgagccg gaagcataaa gtgtaaagcc tggggtgcct aatgcggccg ccatagtgac
     1501 tggatatgtt gtgttttaca gtattatgta gtctgttttt tatgcaaaat ctaatttaat
     1561 atattgatat ttatatcatt ttacgtttct cgttcagctt ttttgtacaa acttgtgatg
     1621 gaattcgata tcaagcttat cgataccgtc gacctcgagg gggggcccgg taccagcttt
     1681 tgttcccttt agtgagggtt aatttcgagc ttggcgtaat catggtcata gctgtttcct
     1741 gtgtgaaatt gttatccgct cacaattcca cacaacatac gagccggaag cataaagtgt
     1801 aaagcctggg gtgcctaatg agtgagctaa ctcacattaa ttgcgttgcg ctcactgccc
     1861 gctttccagt cgggaaacct gtcgtgccag ctgcattaat gaatcggcca acgcgcgggg
     1921 agaggcggtt tgcgtattgg gcgctcttcc gcttcctcgc tcactgactc gctgcgctcg
     1981 gtcgttcggc tgcggcgagc ggtatcagct cactcaaagg cggtaatacg gttatccaca
     2041 gaatcagggg ataacgcagg aaagaacatg tgagcaaaag gccagcaaaa ggccaggaac
     2101 cgtaaaaagg ccgcgttgct ggcgtttttc cataggctcc gcccccctga cgagcatcac
     2161 aaaaatcgac gctcaagtca gaggtggcga aacccgacag gactataaag ataccaggcg
     2221 tttccccctg gaagctccct cgtgcgctct cctgttccga ccctgccgct taccggatac
     2281 ctgtccgcct ttctcccttc gggaagcgtg gcgctttctc atagctcacg ctgtaggtat
     2341 ctcagttcgg tgtaggtcgt tcgctccaag ctgggctgtg tgcacgaacc ccccgttcag
     2401 cccgaccgct gcgccttatc cggtaactat cgtcttgagt ccaacccggt aagacacgac
     2461 ttatcgccac tggcagcagc cactggtaac aggattagca gagcgaggta tgtaggcggt
     2521 gctacagagt tcttgaagtg gtggcctaac tacggctaca ctagaagaac agtatttggt
     2581 atctgcgctc tgctgaagcc agttaccttc ggaaaaagag ttggtagctc ttgatccggc
     2641 aaacaaacca ccgctggtag cggtggtttt tttgtttgca agcagcagat tacgcgcaga
     2701 aaaaaaggat ctcaagaaga tcctttgatc ttttctacgg ggtctgacgc tcagtggaac
     2761 gaaaactcac gttaagggat tttggtcatg agattatcaa aaaggatctt cacctagatc
     2821 cttttaaatt aaaaatgaag ttttaaatca atctaaagta tatatgagta aacttggtct
     2881 gacagttacc aatgcttaat cagtgaggca cctatctcag cgatctgtct atttcgttca
     2941 tccatagttg cctgactccc cgtcgtgtag ataactacga tacgggaggg cttaccatct
     3001 ggccccagtg ctgcaatgat accgcgagac ccacgctcac cggctccaga tttatcagca
     3061 ataaaccagc cagccggaag ggccgagcgc agaagtggtc ctgcaacttt atccgcctcc
     3121 atccagtcta ttaattgttg ccgggaagct agagtaagta gttcgccagt taatagtttg
     3181 cgcaacgttg ttgccattgc tacaggcatc gtggtgtcac gctcgtcgtt tggtatggct
     3241 tcattcagct ccggttccca acgatcaagg cgagttacat gatcccccat gttgtgcaaa
     3301 aaagcggtta gctccttcgg tcctccgatc gttgtcagaa gtaagttggc cgcagtgtta
     3361 tcactcatgg ttatggcagc actgcataat tctcttactg tcatgccatc cgtaagatgc
     3421 ttttctgtga ctggtgagta ctcaaccaag tcattctgag aatagtgtat gcggcgaccg
     3481 agttgctctt gcccggcgtc aatacgggat aataccgcgc cacatagcag aactttaaaa
     3541 gtgctcatca ttggaaaacg ttcttcgggg cgaaaactct caaggatctt accgctgttg
     3601 agatccagtt cgatgtaacc cactcgtgca cccaactgat cttcagcatc ttttactttc
     3661 accagcgttt ctgggtgagc aaaaacagga aggcaaaatg ccgcaaaaaa gggaataagg
     3721 gcgacacgga aatgttgaat actcatactc ttcctttttc aatattattg aagcatttat
     3781 cagggttatt gtctcatgag cggatacata tttgaatgta tttagaaaaa taaacaaata
     3841 ggggttccgc gcacatttcc ccgaaaagtg ccacctgnnn nnnnnnnnnn nnnnnnnnnn
     3901 nnnnnnnnnn nnnnnnnnnn nnnnnnnnnn nnnnnnnnnn nnnnnnnnnn nnnnnnnnnn
     3961 nnnnnnnnnn nnnnnnnnnn nnnnnnnnnn nnnnnnnnnn ncnnnnnnnn nnnnnnnnnn
     4021 nnnnnnnnnn nnnnnnnnnn nnnnnnnnnn nnnnnnnnnn nnnnnnnnnn nnnnnnnnnn
     4081 nnnnnnnnnn nnnannnnnn nnnnnnnnnn nnnnnnnnnn nnnnnnnnnn nnnnnnnnnn
     4141 nnncctttga cgttggagtc cacgttcttt aatagtggac tcttgttcca aactggaaca
     4201 acactcaacc ctatctcggt ctattctttt gatttataag ggattttgcc gatttcggcc
     4261 tattggttaa aaaatgagct gatttaacaa aaatttaacg cgaattttaa caaaatatta
     4321 acgcttacaa tttccattcg ccattcaggc tgcgcaactg ttgggaaggg cgatcggtgc
     4381 gggcctcttc gctattacgc cagctggcga aagggggatg tgctgcaagg cgattaagtt
     4441 gggtaacgcc agggttttcc cagtcacgac gttgtaaaac gacggccagt gaattgtaat
     4501 acgactcact atagggcgaa ttggcgtcga cgcaccgcgg tggcggccgc tctagaacta
     4561 gtggatccag acatgataag atacattgat gagtttggac aaaccacaac tagaatgcag
     4621 tgaaaaaaat gctttatttg tgaaatttgt gatgctattg ctttatttgt aaccattata
     4681 agctgcaata aacaagttaa caacaacaat tgcattcatt ttatgtttca ggttcagggg
     4741 gaggtgtggg aggtttttta aagcaagtaa aacctctaca gatgtgatat ggctgattat
     4801 gatcattact tatctagagc ttagatcccc cctgcccggt tattattatt tttgacacca
     4861 gaccaactgg taatggtagc gaccggcgct cagctggaat tccgccgata ctgacgggct
     4921 ccaggagtcg tcgccaccaa tccccatatg gaaaccgtcg atattcagcc atgtgccttc
     4981 ttccgcgtgc agcagatggc gatggctggt ttccatcagt tgctgttgac tgtagcggct
     5041 gatgttgaac tggaagtcgc cgcgccactg gtgtgggcca taattcaatt cgcgcgtccc
     5101 gcagcgcaga ccgttttcgc tcgggaagac gtacggggta tacatgtctg acaatggcag
     5161 atcccagcgg tcaaaacagg cggcagtaag gcggtcggga tagttttctt gcggccctaa
     5221 tccgagccag tttacccgct ctgctacctg cgccagctgg cagttcaggc caatccgcgc
     5281 cggatgcggt gtatcgctcg ccacttcaac atcaacggta atcgccattt gaccactacc
     5341 atcaatccgg taggttttcc ggctgataaa taaggttttc ccctgatgct gccacgcgtg
     5401 agcggtcgta atcagcaccg catcagcaag tgtatctgcc gtgcactgca acaacgctgc
     5461 ttcggcctgg taatggcccg ccgccttcca gcgttcgacc caggcgttag ggtcaatgcg
     5521 ggtcgcttca cttacgccaa tgtcgttatc cagcggtgca cgggtgaact gatcgcgcag
     5581 cggcgtcagc agttgttttt tatcgccaat ccacatctgt gaaagaaagc ctgactggcg
     5641 gttaaattgc caacgcttat tacccagctc gatgcaaaaa tccatttcgc tggtggtcag
     5701 atgcgggatg gcgtgggacg cggcggggag cgtcacactg aggttttccg ccagacgcca
     5761 ctgctgccag gcgctgatgt gcccggcttc tgaccatgcg gtcgcgttcg gttgcactac
     5821 gcgtactgtg agccagagtt gcccggcgct ctccggctgc ggtagttcag gcagttcaat
     5881 caactgttta ccttgtggag cgacatccag aggcacttca ccgcttgcca gcggcttacc
     5941 atccagcgcc accatccagt gcaggagctc gttatcgcta tgacggaaca ggtattcgct
     6001 ggtcacttcg atggtttgcc cggataaacg gaactggaaa aactgctgct ggtgttttgc
     6061 ttccgtcagc gctggatgcg gcgtgcggtc ggcaaagacc agaccgttca tacagaactg
     6121 gcgatcgttc ggcgtatcgc caaaatcacc gccgtaagcc gaccacgggt tgccgttttc
     6181 atcatattta atcagcgact gatccaccca gtcccagacg aagccgccct gtaaacgggg
     6241 atactgacga aacgcctgcc agtatttagc gaaaccgcca agactgttac ccatcgcgtg
     6301 ggcgtattcg caaaggatca gcgggcgcgt ctctccaggt agcgaaagcc attttttgat
     6361 ggaccatttc ggcacagccg ggaagggctg gtcttcatcc acgcgcgcgt acatcgggca
     6421 aataatatcg gtggccgtgg tgtcggctcc gccgccttca tactgcaccg ggcgggaagg
     6481 atcgacagat ttgatccagc gatacagcgc gtcgtgatta gcgccgtggc ctgattcatt
     6541 ccccagcgac cagatgatca cactcgggtg attacgatcg cgctgcacca ttcgcgttac
     6601 gcgttcgctc atcgccggta gccagcgcgg atcatcggtc agacgattca ttggcaccat
     6661 gccgtgggtt tcaatattgg cttcatccac cacatacagg ccgtagcggt cgcacagcgt
     6721 gtaccacagc ggatggttcg gataatgcga acagcgcacg gcgttaaagt tgttctgctt
     6781 catcagcagg atatcctgca ccatcgtctg ctcatccatg acctgaccat gcagaggatg
     6841 atgctcgtga cggttaacgc ctcgaatcag caacggcttg ccgttcagca gcagcagacc
     6901 attttcaatc cgcacctcgc ggaaaccgac atcgcaggct tctgcttcaa tcagcgtgcc
     6961 gtcggcggtg tgcagttcaa ccaccgcacg atagagattc gggatttcgg cgctccacag
     7021 tttcgggttt tcgacgttca gacgtagtgt gacgcgatcg gcataaccac cacgctcatc
     7081 gataatttca ccgccgaaag gcgcggtgcc gctggcgacc tgcgtttcac cctgccataa
     7141 agaaactgtt acccgtaggt agtcacgcaa ctcgccgcac atctgaactt cagcctccag
     7201 tacagcgcgg ctgaaatcat cattaaagcg agtggcaaca tggaaatcgc tgatttgtgt
     7261 agtcggttta tgcagcaacg agacgtcacg gaaaatgccg ctcatccgcc acatatcctg
     7321 atcttccaga taactgccgt cactccagcg cagcaccatc accgcgaggc ggttttctcc
     7381 ggcgcgtaaa aatgcgctca ggtcaaattc agacggcaaa cgactgtcct ggccgtaacc
     7441 gacccagcgc ccgttgcacc acagatgaaa cgccgagtta acgccatcaa aaataattcg
     7501 cgtctggcct tcctgtagcc agctttcatc aacattaaat gtgagcgagt aacaacccgt
     7561 cggattctcc gtgggaacaa acggcggatt gaccgtaatg ggataggtca cgttggtgta
     7621 gatgggcgca tcgtaaccgt gcatctgcca gtttgagggg acgacgacag tatcggcctc
     7681 aggaagatcg cactccagcc agctttccgg caccgcttct ggtgccggaa accaggcaaa
     7741 gcgccattcg ccattcaggc tgcgcaactg ttgggaaggg cgatcggtgc gggcctcttc
     7801 gctattacgc cagctggcga aagggggatg tgctgcaagg cgattaagtt gggtaacgcc
     7861 agggttttcc cagtcacgac gttgtaaaac gacgggatca tcgcgagcca tggcgccgcg
     7921 ctctgcttct ggaaggctgc gctccgcggc gtggatgctc cggggaaagt tgcgctccgc
     7981 ggcagggatg ctcctgggaa ggttgcgctc cgcggcaggg atgctctggg gaaggctggt
     8041 cctggccgag gatcgggaac gcgccgctcg ctctgcttct cttgtcttcg cttgtctctg
     8101 gatggaacca gatttggttc tgagtagctg tcagcgtctg gtgacctgct cgccgccctg
     8161 cgcctttaag gagtcttcac cggccccgcc cactctccgc tgggccaatc agcgagccgg
     8221 aggaggcctt ggggccagga atcttccagc agtttcgcgt ctggtggagc ttccccgcct
     8281 cccttgagta atcggagttg tgggttccgc ccttgtccag aactctccag aggtttctgg
     8341 ggttcactgg agagtacgga ttcctgaggg ggagggtgtg gggaagtgct ggtgctacta
     8401 gtgacactgt tgctatggcg acgcattact aaggcctgtg tggaatggac aagaaagatc
     8461 acctctagct cggtgttgtg tacagtttgt tgtgatttgt ggggtttcgc caactcgcac
     8521 agttctgaat atgggggtta aaggctaaaa cttaagggct aaaacttctc cccgccaagt
     8581 ttaggagacc cagggagatg cctgggggcg tgtccggtga cgtgatcctc tccaatcgcg
     8641 ttacaatggc agtgctgcct ctgacctcat ggactaattt aggaactaga ggctctgtcc
     8701 cagcacaggc tcaaagttgc cgggaggggc ggggtggggg gtggggggga ccccggctgc
     8761 tcagtttgga tgttcctgga gctcggtacc cggggatccc ccgggcatca ccactttgta
     8821 caagaaagct gaacgagaaa cgtaaaatga tataaatatc aatatattaa attagatttt
     8881 gcataaaaaa cagactac
//
