LOCUS       Exported 784 bp ds-DNA linear SYN 19-MAY-2021
DEFINITION  synthetic linear DNA
ACCESSION   .
VERSION     .
KEYWORDS    Hsp68-LacZ-Gateway
SOURCE      synthetic DNA construct
  ORGANISM  synthetic DNA construct
REFERENCE   1 (bases 1 to 784)
  AUTHORS   Pennacchio LA, Ahituv N, Moses AM, Prabhakar S, Nobrega MA, Shoukry
            M, Minovitsky S, Dubchak I, Holt A, Lewis KD, Plajzer-Frick I,
            Akiyama J, De Val S, Afzal V, Black BL, Couronne O, Eisen MB, Visel
            A, Rubin EM
  TITLE     In vivo enhancer analysis of human conserved non-coding sequences.
  JOURNAL   Nature. 2006 Nov 23;444(7118):499-502. Epub 2006 Nov 5.
  PUBMED    17086198
REFERENCE   2 (bases 1 to 784)
  AUTHORS   .
  TITLE     Direct Submission
  JOURNAL   Exported May 19, 2021 from SnapGene Server 1.1.58
            http://www.snapgene.com
FEATURES             Location/Qualifiers
     source          1..784
                     /organism="synthetic DNA construct"
                     /mol_type="other DNA"
     protein_bind    complement(109..233)
                     /gene="mutant version of attR"
                     /label=attR2
                     /bound_moiety="LR Clonase(TM)"
                     /note="recombination site for the Gateway(R) LR reaction"
ORIGIN
        1 tggctgatct cagccaccgc gaaaatgaca tcaaaaacgc cattaacctg atgttctggg
       61 gaatataaat gtcaggctcc cttatacaca gccagtctgc aggtcgacca tagtgactgg
      121 atatgttgtg ttttacagta ttatgtagtc tgttttttat gcaaaatcta atttaatata
      181 ttgatattta tatcatttta cgtttctcgt tcagctttct tgtacaaagt ggtgatgccc
      241 gggggatccc cgggtaccga gctccaggaa catccaaact gagcagccgg ggtccccccc
      301 accccccacc ccgcccctcc cggcaacttt gagcctgtgc tgggacagag cctctagttc
      361 ctaaattagt ccatgaggtc agaggcagca ctgccattgt aacgcgattg gagaggatca
      421 cgtcaccgga cacgccccca ggcatctccc tgggtctcct aaacttggcg gggagaagtt
      481 ttagccctta agttttagcc tttaaccccc atattcagaa ctgtgcgagt tggcgaaacc
      541 ccacaaatca caacaaactg tacacaacac cgagctagag gtgatctttc ttgtccattc
      601 cacacaggcc ttagtaatgc gtcgccatag caacagtgtc actagtagca ccagcacttc
      661 cccacaccct ccccctcagg aatccgtact ctccagtgaa ccccagaaac ctctggagag
      721 ttctggacaa gggcggaacc cacaactccg attactcaag ggaggcgggg aagctccacc
      781 agac
//
