>Addgene plasmid #37843 | Hsp68-LacZ-Gateway | addgene partial sequence | sequence record 67826 | CAT-R 5'-GCAACTGACTGAAATGCCTC-3'
GGTATATCCAGTGATTTTTTTCTCCATTTTAGCTTCCTTAGCTCCTGAAAATCTCGACGGATCCTAACTC
AAAATCCACACATTATACGAGCCGGAAGCATAAAGTGTAAAGCCTGGGGTGCCTAATGCGGCCGCCATAG
TGACTGGATATGTTGTGTTTTACAGTATTATGTAGTCTGTTTTTTATGCAAAATCTAATTTAATATATTG
ATATTTATATCATTTTACGTTTCTCGTTCAGCTTTTTTGTACAAACTTGTGATGGAATTCGATATCAAGC
TTATCGATACCGTCGACCTCGAGGGGGGGCCCGGTACCAGCTTTTGTTCCCTTTAGTGAGGGTTAATTTC
GAGCTTGGCGTAATCATGGTCATAGCTGTTTCCTGTGTGAAATTGTTATCCGCTCACAATTCCACACAAC
ATACGAGCCGGAAGCATAAAGTGTAAAGCCTGGGGTGCCTAATGAGTGAGCTAACTCACATTAATTGCGT
TGCGCTCACTGCCCGCTTTCCAGTCGGGAAACCTGTCGTGCCAGCTGCATTAATGAATCGGCCAACGCGC
GGGGAGAGGCGGTTTGCGTATTGGGCGCTCTTCCGCTTCCTCGCTCACTGACTCGCTGCGCTCGGTCGTT
CGGCTGCGGCGAGCGGTATCAGCTCACTCAAAGGCGGTAATACGGTTATCCACAGAATCAGGGGATAACG
CAGGAAAGAACATGTGAGCAAAAGGCCAGCAAAAGGCCAGGAACCGTAAAAAGGCCGCGTTGCTGGCGTT
TTTCC
