>Addgene plasmid #37843 | Hsp68-LacZ-Gateway | addgene partial sequence | sequence record 67827 | T7 5'-TAATACGACTCACTATAGGG-3'
CTAGTGGATCCAGACATGATAAGATACATTGATGAGTTTGGACAAACCACAACTAGAATGCAGTGAAAAA
AATGCTTTATTTGTGAAATTTGTGATGCTATTGCTTTATTTGTAACCATTATAAGCTGCAATAAACAAGT
TAACAACAACAATTGCATTCATTTTATGTTTCAGGTTCAGGGGGAGGTGTGGGAGGTTTTTTAAAGCAAG
TAAAACCTCTACAGATGTGATATGGCTGATTATGATCATTACTTATCTAGAGCTTAGATCCCCCCTGCCC
GGTTATTATTATTTTTGACACCAGACCAACTGGTAATGGTAGCGACCGGCGCTCAGCTGGAATTCCGCCG
ATACTGACGGGCTCCAGGAGTCGTCGCCACCAATCCCCATATGGAAACCGTCGATATTCAGCCATGTGCC
TTCTTCCGCGTGCAGCAGATGGCGATGGCTGGTTTCCATCAGTTGCTGTTGACTGTAGCGGCTGATGTTG
AACTGGAAGTCGCCGCGCCACTGGTGTGGGCCATAATTCAATTCGCGCGTCCCGCAGCGCAGACCGTTTT
CGCTCGGGAAGACGTACGGGGTATACATGTCTGACAATGGCAGATCCCAGCGGTCAAAACAGGCGGCAGT
AAGGCGGTCGGGATAGTTTTCTTGCGGCCCTAATCCGAGCCAGTTTACCCGCTCTGCTACCTGCGCCAGC
TGGCAGTTCAGGCCAATCCGCGCCGGATGCGGTGTATCGCTCGCCACTTCAACATCAACGGTAATCGCCA
TTTGACCACTACCATCA
