>Addgene plasmid #37843 | Hsp68-LacZ-Gateway | addgene partial sequence | sequence record 67831 | M13Rev
AAAAGCTGGTACCGGGCCCCCCCTCGAGGTCGACGGTATCGATAAGCTTGATATCGAATTCCATCACAAG
TTTGTACAAAAAAGCTGAACGAGAAACGTAAAATGATATAAATATCAATATATTAAATTAGATTTTGCAT
AAAAAACAGACTACATAATACTGTAAAACACAACATATCCAGTCACTATGGCGGCCGCATTAGGCACCCC
AGGCTTTACACTTTATGCTTCCGGCTCGTATAATGTGTGGATTTTGAGTTAGGATCCGTCGAGATTTTCA
GGAGCTAAGGAAGCTAAAATGGAGAAAAAAATCACTGGATATACCACCGTTGATATATCCCAATGGCATC
GTAAAGAACATTTTGAGGCATTTCAGTCAGTTGCTCAATGTACCTATAACCAGACCGTTCAGCTGGATAT
TACGGCCTTTTTAAAGACCGTAAAGAAAAATAAGCACAAGTTTTATCCGGCCTTTATTCACATTCTTGCC
CGCCTGATGAATGCTCATCCGGAATTCCGTATGGCAATGAAAGACGGTGAGCTGGTGATATGGGATAGTG
TTCACCCTTGTTACACCGTTTTCCATGAGCAAACTGAAACGTTTTCATCGCTCTGGAGTGAATACCACGA
CGATTTCCGGCAGTTTCTACACATATATTCGCAAGATGTGGCGTGTTACGGTGAAAACCTGGCCTATTTC
CCTAAAGGGTTTATTGAGAATATGTTTTTCGTCTCAGCCAATCCCTGGGTGAGTTTCACCAGTTTTGATT
TAAACGTGGCCAATATGGACAACTTCTTCGCCCC
